>Addgene plasmid #66359 | GPR44-Tango | depositor partial sequence | sequence record 113331 | empty Tango
GACGGATCGGGAGATCTCCCGATCCCCTATGGTGCACTCTCAGTACAATCTGCTCTGATGCCGCATAGTT
AAGCCAGTATCTGCTCCCTGCTTGTGTGTTGGAGGTCGCTGAGTAGTGCGCGAGCAAAATTTAAGCTACA
ACAAGGCAAGGCTTGACCGACAATTGCATGAAGAATCTGCTTAGGGTTAGGCGTTTTGCGCTGCTTCGCG
ATGTACGGGCCAGATATACGCGTTGACATTGATTATTGACTAGTTATTAATAGTAATCAATTACGGGGTC
ATTAGTTCATAGCCCATATATGGAGTTCCGCGTTACATAACTTACGGTAAATGGCCCGCCTGGCTGACCG
CCCAACGACCCCCGCCCATTGACGTCAATAATGACGTATGTTCCCATAGTAACGCCAATAGGGACTTTCC
ATTGACGTCAATGGGTGGAGTATTTACGGTAAACTGCCCACTTGGCAGTACATCAAGTGTATCATATGCC
AAGTACGCCCCCTATTGACGTCAATGACGGTAAATGGCCCGCCTGGCATTATGCCCAGTACATGACCTTA
TGGGACTTTCCTACTTGGCAGTACATCTACGTATTAGTCATCGCTATTACCATGGTGATGCGGTTTTGGC
AGTACATCAATGGGCGTGGATAGCGGTTTGACTCACGGGGATTTCCAAGTCTCCACCCCATTGACGTCAA
TGGGAGTTTGTTTTGGCACCAAAATCAACGGGACTTTCCAAAATGTCGTAACAACTCCGCCCCATTGACG
CAAATGGGCGGTAGGCGTGTACGGTGGGAGGTCTATATAAGCAGAGCTCTCTGGCTAACTAGAGAACCCA
CTGCTTACTGGCTTATCGAAATTAATACGACTCACTATAGGGAGACCCAAGCTGGCTAGCGTTTAAACTT
AAGCTTGGTACCGAGCTCGGATCCACTAGTCCAGTGTGGTGGAATTCTGCAGATATCCAGCACAGTGGCG
GCCGCGCCACCATGAAGACGATCATCGCCCTGAGCTACATCTTCTGCCTGGTATTCGCCGACTACAAGGA
CGATGATGACGCCAGCATCGATACCGGTGGACGCACCCCACCCAGCCTGGGTCCCCAAGATGAGTCCTGC
ACCACCGCCAGCTCCTCCCTGGCCAAGGACACTTCATCGACCGGTGAGAACCTGTACTTCCAGCTAAGAT
TAGATAAAAGTAAAGTGATTAACAGCGCATTAGAGCTGCTTAATGAGGTCGGAATCGAAGGTTTAACAAC
CCGTAAACTCGCCCAGAAGCTAGGTGTAGAGCAGCCTACATTGTATTGGCATGTAAAAAATAAGCGGGCT
TTGCTCGACGCCTTAGCCATTGAGATGTTAGATAGGCACCATACTCACTTTTGCCCTTTAGAAGGGGAAA
GCTGGCAAGATTTTTTACGTAATAACGCTAAAAGTTTTAGATGTGCTTTACTAAGTCATCGCGATGGAGC
AAAAGTACATTTAGGTACACGGCCTACAGAAAAACAGTATGAAACTCTCGAAAATCAATTAGCCTTTTTA
TGCCAACAAGGTTTTTCACTAGAGAATGCATTATATGCACTCAGCGCTGTGGGGCATTTTACTTTAGGTT
GCGTATTGGAAGATCAAGAGCATCAAGTCGCTAAAGAAGAAAGGGAAACACCTACTACTGATAGTATGCC
GCCATTATTACGACAAGCTATCGAATTATTTGATCACCAAGGTGCAGAGCCAGCCTTCTTATTCGGCCTT
GAATTGATCATATGCGGATTAGAAAAACAACTTAAATGTGAAAGTGGGTCCGCGTACAGCCGCGCGCGTA
CGAAAAACAATTACGGGTCTACCATCGAGGGCCTGCTCGATCTCCCGGACGACGACGCCCCCGAAGAGGC
GGGGCTGGCGGCTCCGCGCCTGTCCTTTCTCCCCGCGGGACACACGCGCAGACTGTCGACGGCCCCCCCG
ACCGATGTCAGCCTGGGGGACGAGCTCCACTTAGACGGCGAGGACGTGGCGATGGCGCATGCCGACGCGC
TAGACGATTTCGATCTGGACATGTTGGGGGACGGGGATTCCCCGGGTCCGGGATTTACCCCCCACGACTC
CGCCCCCTACGGCGCTCTGGATATGGCCGACTTCGAGTTTGAGCAGATGTTTACCGATGCCCTTGGAATT
GACGAGTACGGTGGGTAGCTCGAGTCTAGAGGGCCCGTTTAAACCCGCTGATCAGCCTCGACTGTGCCTT
CTAGTTGCCAGCCATCTGTTGTTTGCCCCTCCCCCGTGCCTTCCTTGACCCTGGAAGGTGCCACTCCCAC
TGTCCTTTCCTAATAAAATGAGGAAATTGCATCGCATTGTCTGAGTAGGTGTCATTCTATTCTGGGGGGT
GGGGTGGGGCAGGACAGCAAGGGGGAGGATTGGGAAGACAATAGCAGGCATGCTGGGGATGCGGTGGGCT
CTATGGCTTCTGAGGCGGAAAGAACCAGCTGGGGCTCTAGGGGGTATCCCC
[124 nt withheld, positions 2502-2625]
C
[91 nt withheld, positions 2627-2717]
A
[49 nt withheld, positions 2719-2767]
CCTTTGACGTTGGAGTCCACGTTCTTT
[37 nt withheld, positions 2795-2831]
ACCCTATCTCGGTCTATTCTTTTGATTTATAAGGGATTTTGCCGATTTCGGCCTATTGGTTAAAAAATGA
GCTGATTTAACAAAAATTTAACGCGAATTAATTCTGTGGAATGTGTGTCAGTTAGGGTGTGGAAAGTCCC
CAGGCTCCCCAGCAGGCAGAAGTATGCAAAGCATGCATCTCAATTAGTCAGCAACCAGGTGTGGAAAGTC
CCCAGGCTCCCCAGCAGGCAGAAGTATGCAAAGCATGCATCTCAATTAGTCAGCAACCATAGTCCCGCCC
CTAACTCCGCCCATCCCGCCCCTAACTCCGCCCAGTTCCGCCCATTCTCCGCCCCATGGCTGACTAATTT
TTTTTATTTATGCAGAGGCCGAGGCCGCCTCTGCCTCTGAGCTATTCCAGAAGTAGTGAGGAGGCTTTTT
TGGAGGCCTAGGCTTTTGCAAAAAGCTCCCGGGAGCTTGTATATCCATTTTCGGATCTGATCAAGAGACA
GGATGAGGATCGTTTCGCATGATTGAACAAGATGGATTGCACGCAGGTTCTCCGGCCGCTTGGGTGGAGA
GGCTATTCGGCTATGACTGGGCACAACAGACAATCGGCTGCTCTGATGCCGCCGTGTTCCGGCTGTCAGC
GCAGGGGCGCCCGGTTCTTTTTGTCAAGACCGACCTGTCCGGTGCCCTGAATGAACTGCAGGACGAGGCA
GCGCGGCTATCGTGGCTGGCCACGACGGGCGTTCCTTGCGCAGCTGTGCTCGACGTTGTCACTGAAGCGG
GAAGGGACTGGCTGCTATTGGGCGAAGTGCCGGGGCAGGATCTCCTGTCATCTCACCTTGCTCCTGCCGA
GAAAGTATCCATCATGGCTGATGCAATGCGGCGGCTGCATACGCTTGATCCGGCTACCTGCCCATTCGAC
CACCAAGCGAAACATCGCATCGAGCGAGCACGTACTCGGATGGAAGCCGGTCTTGTCGATCAGGATGATC
TGGACGAAGAGCATCAGGGGCTCGCGCCAGCCGAACTGTTCGCCAGGCTCAAGGCGCGCATGCCCGACGG
CGAGGATCTCGTCGTGACCCATGGCGATGCCTGCTTGCCGAATATCATGGTGGAAAATGGCCGCTTTTCT
GGATTCATCGACTGTGGCCGGCTGGGTGTGGCGGACCGCTATCAGGACATAGCGTTGGCTACCCGTGATA
TTGCTGAAGAGCTTGGCGGCGAATGGGCTGACCGCTTCCTCGTGCTTTACGGTATCGCCGCTCCCGATTC
GCAGCGCATCGCCTTCTATCGCCTTCTTGACGAGTTCTTCTGAGCGGGACTCTGGGGTTCGAAATGACCG
ACCAAGCGACGCCCAACCTGCCATCACGAGATTTCGATTCCACCGCCGCCTTCTATGAAAGGTTGGGCTT
CGGAATCGTTTTCCGGGACGCCGGCTGGATGATCCTCCAGCGCGGGGATCTCATGCTGGAGTTCTTCGCC
CACCCCAACTTGTTTATTGCAGCTTATAATGGTTACAAATAAAGCAATAGCATCACAAATTTCACAAATA
AAGCATTTTTTTCACTGCATTCTAGTTGTGGTTTGTCCAAACTCATCAATGTATCTTATCATGTCTGTAT
ACCGTCGACCTCTAGCTAGAGCTTGGCGTAATCATGGTCATAGCTGTTTCCTGTGTGAAATTGTTATCCG
CTCACAATTCCACACAACATACGAGCCGGAAGCATAAAGTGTAAAGCCTGGGGTGCCTAATGAGTGAGCT
AACTCACATTAATTGCGTTGCGCTCACTGCCCGCTTTCCAGTCGGGAAACCTGTCGTGCCAGCTGCATTA
ATGAATCGGCCAACGCGCGGGGAGAGGCGGTTTGCGTATTGGGCGCTCTTCCGCTTCCTCGCTCACTGAC
TCGCTGCGCTCGGTCGTTCGGCTGCGGCGAGCGGTATCAGCTCACTCAAAGGCGGTAATACGGTTATCCA
CAGAATCAGGGGATAACGCAGGAAAGAACATGTGAGCAAAAGGCCAGCAAAAGGCCAGGAACCGTAAAAA
GGCCGCGTTGCTGGCGTTTTTCCATAGGCTCCGCCCCCCTGACGAGCATCACAAAAATCGACGCTCAAGT
CAGAGGTGGCGAAACCCGACAGGACTATAAAGATACCAGGCGTTTCCCCCTGGAAGCTCCCTCGTGCGCT
CTCCTGTTCCGACCCTGCCGCTTACCGGATACCTGTCCGCCTTTCTCCCTTCGGGAAGCGTGGCGCTTTC
TCATAGCTCACGCTGTAGGTATCTCAGTTCGGTGTAGGTCGTTCGCTCCAAGCTGGGCTGTGTGCACGAA
CCCCCCGTTCAGCCCGACCGCTGCGCCTTATCCGGTAACTATCGTCTTGAGTCCAACCCGGTAAGACACG
ACTTATCGCCACTGGCAGCAGCCACTGGTAACAGGATTAGCAGAGCGAGGTATGTAGGCGGTGCTACAGA
GTTCTTGAAGTGGTGGCCTAACTACGGCTACACTAGAAGAACAGTATTTGGTATCTGCGCTCTGCTGAAG
CCAGTTACCTTCGGAAAAAGAGTTGGTAGCTCTTGATCCGGCAAACAAACCACCGCTGGTAGCGGTTTTT
TTGTTTGCAAGCAGCAGATTACGCGCAGAAAAAAAGGATCTCAAGAAGATCCTTTGATCTTTTCTACGGG
GTCTGACGCTCAGTGGAACGAAAACTCACGTTAAGGGATTTTGGTCATGAGATTATCAAAAAGGATCTTC
ACCTAGATCCTTTTAAATTAAAAATGAAGTTTTAAATCAATCTAAAGTATATATGAGTAAACTTGGTCTG
ACAGTTACCAATGCTTAATCAGTGAGGCACCTATCTCAGCGATCTGTCTATTTCGTTCATCCATAGTTGC
CTGACTCCCCGTCGTGTAGATAACTACGATACGGGAGGGCTTACCATCTGGCCCCAGTGCTGCAATGATA
CCGCGAGACCCACGCTCACCGGCTCCAGATTTATCAGCAATAAACCAGCCAGCCGGAAGGGCCGAGCGCA
GAAGTGGTCCTGCAACTTTATCCGCCTCCATCCAGTCTATTAATTGTTGCCGGGAAGCTAGAGTAAGTAG
TTCGCCAGTTAATAGTTTGCGCAACGTTGTTGCCATTGCTACAGGCATCGTGGTGTCACGCTCGTCGTTT
GGTATGGCTTCATTCAGCTCCGGTTCCCAACGATCAAGGCGAGTTACATGATCCCCCATGTTGTGCAAAA
AAGCGGTTAGCTCCTTCGGTCCTCCGATCGTTGTCAGAAGTAAGTTGGCCGCAGTGTTATCACTCATGGT
TATGGCAGCACTGCATAATTCTCTTACTGTCATGCCATCCGTAAGATGCTTTTCTGTGACTGGTGAGTAC
TCAACCAAGTCATTCTGAGAATAGTGTATGCGGCGACCGAGTTGCTCTTGCCCGGCGTCAATACGGGATA
ATACCGCGCCACATAGCAGAACTTTAAAAGTGCTCATCATTGGAAAACGTTCTTCGGGGCGAAAACTCTC
AAGGATCTTACCGCTGTTGAGATCCAGTTCGATGTAACCCACTCGTGCACCCAACTGATCTTCAGCATCT
TTTACTTTCACCAGCGTTTCTGGGTGAGCAAAAACAGGAAGGCAAAATGCCGCAAAAAAGGGAATAAGGG
CGACACGGAAATGTTGAATACTCATACTCTTCCTTTTTCAATATTATTGAAGCATTTATCAGGGTTATTG
TCTCATGAGCGGATACATATTTGAATGTATTTAGAAAAATAAACAAATAGGGGTTCCGCGCACATTTCCC
CGAAAAGTGCCACCTGACGTC
