>Addgene plasmid #66359 | GPR44-Tango | depositor partial sequence | sequence record 113332 | GPR44
ATGTCAGCAAACGCAACCCTTAAACCCCTTTGTCCTATCCTTGAGCAGATGTCCCGCTTGCAATCTCATT
CTAACACATCAATTAGGTATATTGACCACGCCGCAGTGCTGTTGCACGGGCTTGCATCACTGCTCGGACT
CGTCGAGAATGGAGTCATCCTGTTTGTCGTCGGCTGCCGGATGAGACAAACCGTGGTCACTACGTGGGTG
CTCCACCTGGCCCTCAGCGATCTCCTGGCAAGTGCATCACTCCCATTTTTCACATATTTCCTCGCCGTCG
GCCACTCCTGGGAGCTGGGTACCACCTTTTGCAAATTGCACAGCAGTATATTTTTCCTGAATATGTTTGC
TTCCGGCTTCTTGTTGAGCGCTATCTCCCTGGACAGGTGTCTTCAGGTTGTAAGACCTGTCTGGGCACAA
AACCACCGAACAGTAGCAGCTGCTCACAAAGTGTGCCTTGTGCTTTGGGCTCTGGCGGTGCTTAATACCG
TCCCTTATTTCGTTTTTCGGGATACAATTTCTAGATTGGACGGGAGAATCATGTGCTACTACAACGTCCT
TCTGCTGAATCCAGGACCAGATCGGGATGCCACATGCAATTCTAGACAGGTCGCACTGGCTGTCTCTAAG
TTTCTGCTGGCCTTCCTGGTGCCACTGGCCATTATCGCTTCCAGCCACGCAGCCGTTTCTCTGCGCCTCC
AACACAGAGGTAGGAGACGGCCTGGACGCTTCGTTCGGCTCGTAGCGGCCGTGGTGGCTGCATTCGCTCT
TTGTTGGGGTCCGTATCACGTATTTTCCCTCCTGGAAGCTAGGGCGCATGCGAACCCAGGTCTTAGACCC
CTGGTGTGGAGGGGGCTGCCCTTTGTAACATCACTGGCATTCTTTAACTCCGTCGCCAATCCGGTCCTGT
ACGTGCTGACCTGTCCCGACATGCTGAGGAAGCTGCGGCGATCCCTGAGGACAGTGCTGGAGAGTGTCCT
GGTCGATGATTCCGAACTTGGCGGGGCTGGCAGCAGCCGGAGACGCCGAACCAGTTCCACCGCTCGCTCT
GCCTCCCCACTGGCATTGTGTTCCAGGCCCGAGGAGCCTAGAGGACCCGCCAGACTGCTGGGATGGCTGC
TGGGATCTTGCGCAGCCTCTCCTCAGACCGGCCCCCTGAATAGAGCCTTGTCTAGTACCTCCTCC
