>Addgene plasmid #66359 | GPR44-Tango | addgene partial sequence | sequence record 120002 | CMV-F 5'-CGCAAATGGGCGGTAGGCGTG-3'
GCTCTCTGGCTAACTAGAGAACCCACTGCTTACTGGCTTATCGAAATTAATACGACTCACTATAGGGAGA
CCCAAGCTGGCTAGCGTTTAAACTTAAGCTTGGTACCGAGCTCGGATCCACTAGTCCAGTGTGGTGGAAT
TCTGCAGATATCCAGCACAGTGGCGGCCGCGCCACCATGAAGACGATCATCGCCCTGAGCTACATCTTCT
GCCTGGTATTCGCCGACTACAAGGACGATGATGACGCCAGCATCGATATGTCAGCAAACGCAACCCTTAA
ACCCCTTTGTCCTATCCTTGAGCAGATGTCCCGCTTGCAATCTCATTCTAACACATCAATTAGGTATATT
GACCACGCCGCAGTGCTGTTGCACGGGCTTGCATCACTGCTCGGACTCGTCGAGAATGGAGTCATCCTGT
TTGTCGTCGGCTGCCGGATGAGACAAACCGTGGTCACTACGTGGGTGCTCCACCTGGCCCTCAGCGATCT
CCTGGCAAGTGCATCACTCCCATTTTTCACATATTTCCTCGCCGTCGGCCACTCCTGGGAGCTGGGTACC
ACCTTTTGCAAATTGCACAGCAGTATATTTTTCCTGAATATGTTTGCTTCCGGCTTCTTGTTGAGCGCTA
TCTCCCTGGACAGGTGTCTTCAGGTTGTAAGACCTGTCTGGGCACAAAACCACCGAACAGTAGCAGCTGC
TCACAAAGTGTGCCTTGTGCTTTGGGCTCTGGCGGTGCTTAATACCGTCCCTTATTTCGTTTTTCGGGAT
ACAATTTCTAGATTGGACGGGAGAATCATGTGCTACTACAACGTCCTTCTGCTGAATCCAGGACCAGATC
GGGATGCCACATGCAATTCTAGACAGGTCGCACTGGCTGTCTCTAAGTTTCTGCTGGCCTTCCTGGTGCC
ACTGGCCATTATCGCTTCCAGCCACGCAGCCGTTTCTCTGCGCCTCCAACACAGAGGTAGGAGACGGCCT
GG
