>Addgene plasmid #66359 | GPR44-Tango | addgene partial sequence | sequence record 120004 | Tet-R 5'-GGCGAGTTTACGGGTTGTTA-3'
GCTCTAATGCGCTGTTAATCACTTTACTTTTATCTAATCTTAGCTGGAAGTACAGGTTCTCACCGGTCGA
TGAAGTGTCCTTGGCCAGGGAGGAGCTGGCGGTGGTGCAGGACTCATCTTGGGGACCCAGGCTGGGTGGG
GTGCGTCCACCGGTATCGATGGAGGAGGTACTAGACAAGGCTCTATTCAGGGGGCCGGTCTGAGGAGAGG
CTGCGCAAGATCCCAGCAGCCATCCCAGCAGTCTGGCGGGTCCTCTAGGCTCCTCGGGCCTGGAACACAA
TGCCAGTGGGGAGGCAGAGCGAGCGGTGGAACTGGTTCGGCGTCTCCGGCTGCTGCCAGCCCCGCCAAGT
TCGGAATCATCGACCAGGACACTCTCCAGCACTGTCCTCAGGGATCGCCGCAGCTTCCTCAGCATGTCGG
GACAGGTCAGCACGTACAGGACCGGATTGGCGACGGAGTTAAAGAATGCCAGTGATGTTACAAAGGGCAG
CCCCCTCCACACCAGGGGTCTAAGACCTGGGTTCGCATGCGCCCTAGCTTCCAGGAGGGAAAATACGTGA
TACGGACCCCAACAAAGAGCGAATGCAGCCACCACGGCCGCTACGAGCCGAACGAAGCGTCCAGGCCGTC
TCCTACCTCTGTGTTGGAGGCGCAGAGAAACGGCTGCGTGGCTGGAAGCGATAATGGCCAGTGGCACCAG
GAAGGCCAGCAGAAACTTAGAGACAGCCAGTGCGACCTGTCTAGAATTGCATGTGGCATCCCGATCTGGT
CCTGGATTCAGCAGAAGGACGTTGTAGTAGCACATGATTCTCCCGTCCAATCTAGAAATTGTATCCCGAA
AAACGAAATAAGGGACGGTATTAAGCACCGCCAGAGCCCAAAGCACAAGGCACACTTTGTGAGCAGCTGC
TACTGTTCGGTGGTTTTGTGCCCAGACAGGTCTTACAACCTGAAGACACCTGTCCAGGGAGATAGCGCTC
AACAAGAAGCCGGAAGCAAACATATTCAGGAAAAATATACTGCTGTGCAATTTGCAAAAGGTGGTACC
