[The description below was written by a language model from this plasmid's Addgene catalogue record.]
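Description:
GPR44-Tango is a mammalian expression plasmid from the PRESTO-Tango collection. It is built on an "empty Tango" backbone of about 6.6 kb that was derived from pcDNA3.1(+). It is propagated in E. coli as a high-copy plasmid under ampicillin selection, and it carries a neomycin resistance marker so that transfected mammalian cells can be selected with G418. The insert is the roughly 1.2 kb human GPR44 coding sequence, also known as CRTH2 or DP2 (official gene symbol PTGDR2). It is expressed from the CMV promoter and was cloned by restriction enzyme with NotI at the 5′ end. The backbone supplies an N-terminal FLAG tag, which can be used to detect the receptor.

The record gives no feature table, so the fusion architecture is only partly documented. The depositor comments do indicate that a tTA (tetracycline transactivator) sequence lies downstream of the receptor. This fits the Tango principle named in the purpose field, in which agonist-driven arrestin translocation to the receptor is converted into transcriptional activation, so that receptor activity is read out through a reporter rather than through a specific G protein pathway. Any linker, protease cleavage site or other C-terminal module is not listed in the record. The depositor also notes that most vectors in this series carry an XbaI site rather than XhoI downstream of tTA, so the 3′ cloning site of this plasmid is uncertain.

The construct is intended for parallel, receptorome-wide screening of GPCR ligands. It was produced under a programme that develops tools for understudied members of druggable protein families.
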