Addgene plasmid #66359: GPR44-Tango
Purpose: Expression of G protein-coupled receptors for PRESTO-Tango: parallel receptorome expression and screening via transcriptional output, with transcriptional activation following arrestin translocation
Depositing lab: Bryan Roth. Depositing organization: University of North Carolina at Chapel Hill. Publication: PRESTO-Tango as an open-source resource for interrogation of the druggable human GPCRome. Kroeze WK, Sassano MF, Huang XP, Lansu K, McCorvy JD, Giguere PM, Sciaky N, Roth BL. Nat Struct Mol Biol. 2015 May;22(5):362-9. doi: 10.1038/nsmb.3014. Epub 2015 Apr 20. PubMed 25895059.
Backbone
  Vector backbone: empty Tango
  Backbone size w/o insert (bp): 6632
  Vector type: Mammalian Expression
  Selectable markers: Neomycin (select with G418)
Growth in bacteria
  Bacterial resistance: Ampicillin, 100 μg/mL
  Growth temperature: 37°C
  Growth strain: DH5alpha
  Copy number: High Copy
Gene/Insert
  Gene/Insert name: GPR44 (alt name: CRTH2)
  Species: H. sapiens (human)
  Insert size (bp): 1185
  Entrez Gene: PTGDR2 (a.k.a. CD294, CRTH2, DL1R, DP2, GPR44)
  Promoter: CMV
  Tag / fusion protein: FLAG (N terminal on backbone)
  Cloning method: Restriction Enzyme; 5′ cloning site NotI (not destroyed); 3′ cloning site XhoI (unknown if destroyed)
  Sequencing primers: 5′ CMV-F; 3′ Tet-R
Terms and licenses: Academic/Nonprofit Terms; Industry Terms: Not Available to Industry
Depositor comments: Please note: Most of the PRESTO-Tango vectors do not contain the XhoI cut site downstream of the tTA sequence and instead carry an XbaI site. If you need to perform an XhoI digest we recommend sequencing with a forward primer at the C-terminus of tTA to determine which of the two sites is present. Suggested primer: 5-gagctccacttagacggcgagg-3. Original backbone was pcDNA3.1(+). These plasmids were generated as part of the Illuminating the Druggable Genome (IDG) program sponsored by the NIH Common Fund. The goal of this program is to identify, gather, and distribute information and resources for proteins that currently are not well-studied yet belong to commonly drug-targeted protein families: protein kinases, non-olfactory G-protein coupled receptors (GPCRs), and ion channels. The IDG program is designed to develop fundamental research tools for understudied proteins, elucidate their function, and disseminate the IDG-related resources and data to the greater scientific community.
How to cite: GPR44-Tango was a gift from Bryan Roth (Addgene plasmid # 66359 ; http://n2t.net/addgene:66359 ; RRID:Addgene_66359)
